>Addgene plasmid #212365 | pTwist-SARS-CoV-2 Spike-deltaC18 T1027I (ATT) | addgene full sequence | sequence record 431609 | Addgene NGS Result
ATGTTTGTGTTCCTCGTTCTCCTGCCCCTCGTTTCTTCCCAATGCGTGAACCTCACAACTAGAACGCAGC
TCCCACCCGCTTACACGAACTCTTTTACTCGTGGAGTATACTATCCCGATAAAGTCTTTAGGTCCAGTGT
CCTTCATTCTACTCAAGACCTTTTCCTGCCATTCTTCTCAAATGTCACCTGGTTCCATGCTATCCACGTT
TCTGGCACCAACGGAACTAAACGATTTGATAATCCCGTCTTGCCATTTAACGATGGCGTATACTTTGCCT
CAACGGAGAAGTCCAACATTATCCGGGGATGGATATTTGGCACCACCCTGGACTCCAAGACACAGTCTCT
CCTCATTGTGAACAACGCCACCAATGTCGTCATCAAAGTCTGTGAATTTCAATTTTGTAACGATCCCTTT
CTCGGGGTTTATTATCATAAGAATAACAAGTCTTGGATGGAGTCAGAGTTCCGCGTTTACAGTTCCGCTA
ACAACTGTACTTTTGAGTACGTTTCCCAACCATTTCTCATGGATCTTGAAGGGAAGCAAGGCAACTTCAA
GAATCTCCGCGAATTTGTGTTTAAGAATATAGACGGCTACTTCAAAATTTATAGCAAGCATACCCCGATA
AATCTGGTTCGGGATCTCCCTCAAGGCTTCTCCGCGTTGGAACCCCTCGTGGACTTGCCGATTGGCATCA
ACATCACCCGGTTCCAAACCCTTCTTGCCCTTCATCGAAGCTACCTCACGCCTGGCGACAGTAGTAGTGG
TTGGACAGCGGGCGCAGCAGCCTACTATGTGGGATATTTGCAACCACGCACCTTTCTTCTCAAATATAAC
GAAAACGGAACAATTACCGATGCCGTAGACTGTGCCCTCGATCCCCTGTCCGAAACTAAATGCACACTCA
AGTCCTTCACAGTTGAGAAAGGCATATACCAAACCAGTAACTTCCGCGTCCAACCCACCGAATCCATTGT
TCGATTCCCTAACATCACCAATTTGTGTCCTTTCGGTGAAGTATTTAATGCCACTCGATTTGCATCAGTT
TATGCCTGGAATCGCAAGCGAATATCAAATTGTGTTGCAGATTATAGTGTCCTGTATAATAGCGCATCAT
TCAGCACTTTTAAGTGTTATGGGGTCAGCCCTACGAAATTGAATGACTTGTGTTTTACCAACGTTTACGC
AGATTCTTTCGTCATACGCGGCGACGAAGTCCGACAGATTGCACCGGGGCAAACCGGAAAGATAGCAGAC
TATAATTATAAGTTGCCGGATGACTTCACCGGCTGCGTTATAGCATGGAACTCCAATAATCTCGATTCAA
AAGTCGGCGGCAACTATAATTATCTTTACCGCCTGTTTCGCAAGTCAAATCTGAAGCCCTTTGAACGTGA
CATCTCCACCGAAATTTATCAAGCTGGCAGCACCCCATGTAATGGAGTGGAAGGGTTTAACTGTTATTTT
CCCCTTCAATCATACGGATTTCAACCAACAAATGGGGTGGGCTATCAACCATATCGGGTGGTAGTCTTGA
GCTTTGAGCTGCTCCACGCACCGGCTACAGTTTGCGGACCGAAGAAAAGCACTAACCTGGTGAAGAATAA
ATGTGTGAACTTCAACTTTAATGGGCTCACCGGAACAGGGGTGCTGACAGAATCAAACAAGAAATTTCTC
CCTTTTCAACAATTTGGTAGAGACATTGCCGATACCACAGATGCCGTCCGCGATCCGCAAACACTGGAAA
TCCTCGATATAACACCCTGTAGCTTCGGCGGGGTCAGCGTGATAACTCCCGGAACGAACACATCCAACCA
AGTGGCTGTCCTGTATCAAGATGTCAACTGTACCGAAGTCCCTGTGGCGATACACGCCGACCAACTGACA
CCCACCTGGAGAGTCTACTCAACAGGTTCCAATGTCTTTCAAACTAGAGCGGGTTGTCTCATTGGCGCTG
AGCATGTCAATAATTCATACGAATGTGATATTCCTATTGGGGCAGGAATCTGTGCGTCTTATCAAACTCA
AACGAACTCACCACGGCGCGCTCGCTCAGTAGCCAGCCAGTCCATAATCGCCTATACCATGAGTCTCGGG
GCTGAGAACTCCGTGGCTTATTCAAACAATTCCATCGCAATCCCAACTAACTTTACCATTAGCGTTACCA
CGGAAATCTTGCCCGTCAGCATGACTAAGACGAGCGTAGACTGTACGATGTATATCTGTGGGGATTCCAC
CGAGTGTAGCAACCTCTTGCTTCAATACGGGTCTTTCTGTACTCAACTCAACCGAGCATTGACCGGAATT
GCGGTCGAACAAGACAAGAATACCCAAGAGGTGTTCGCACAAGTAAAGCAAATATACAAAACGCCGCCAA
TCAAAGATTTTGGCGGGTTTAATTTTAGCCAAATACTGCCAGACCCATCTAAGCCTTCAAAACGCAGCTT
TATCGAGGATCTGCTGTTCAACAAAGTTACGTTGGCTGACGCGGGTTTCATTAAGCAGTATGGGGATTGT
TTGGGAGACATTGCGGCCCGCGACCTTATCTGTGCTCAAAAATTCAATGGGTTGACAGTTCTGCCCCCTC
TGCTCACTGATGAGATGATTGCACAGTATACATCAGCATTGTTGGCAGGAACCATTACATCCGGCTGGAC
TTTTGGCGCGGGTGCGGCCCTTCAAATACCTTTCGCTATGCAAATGGCTTACAGATTCAATGGGATTGGT
GTCACGCAAAATGTATTGTATGAAAATCAGAAGCTGATCGCTAATCAATTTAACAGCGCGATTGGCAAGA
TCCAAGATTCACTGTCAAGCACAGCGTCCGCCCTCGGCAAACTCCAAGATGTTGTGAATCAAAACGCCCA
GGCCCTGAATACCCTCGTGAAGCAACTGAGTTCTAACTTCGGCGCAATCTCCAGCGTCCTCAACGACATA
TTGTCCAGACTTGATAAGGTGGAAGCCGAGGTGCAAATTGATCGGCTCATCACAGGCAGGCTCCAGTCAC
TCCAAACTTATGTGACACAACAGTTGATCCGGGCTGCTGAGATACGAGCAAGCGCCAACCTGGCCGCCAT
TAAAATGTCAGAGTGCGTGCTCGGGCAGTCCAAACGGGTTGACTTTTGTGGCAAGGGCTATCACTTGATG
TCCTTCCCCCAATCCGCCCCACATGGAGTGGTCTTTCTCCACGTCACTTATGTCCCTGCTCAAGAGAAGA
ACTTTACGACAGCTCCAGCAATCTGTCACGATGGCAAAGCGCACTTTCCCAGGGAAGGCGTTTTCGTCAG
TAATGGCACGCATTGGTTTGTGACCCAAAGGAATTTCTATGAACCCCAAATCATAACCACTGACAATACA
TTTGTCTCAGGCAACTGTGATGTGGTCATTGGGATCGTGAACAACACGGTATATGATCCCCTGCAACCCG
AGTTGGATAGCTTCAAAGAGGAATTGGATAAATACTTTAAGAATCATACTTCACCCGATGTTGATCTCGG
GGACATATCAGGAATAAATGCAAGTGTCGTCAACATTCAGAAAGAGATTGATCGCCTTAATGAGGTCGCC
AAGAACTTGAATGAATCTTTGATCGACTTGCAAGAACTGGGCAAATACGAACAATATATTAAATGGCCCT
GGTACATTTGGTTGGGCTTTATCGCCGGACTTATAGCTATCGTTATGGTCACAATTATGTTGTGCTGTAT
GACTAGCTGTTGTTCCTGCTTGAAAGGATGTTGCAGTTGCGGATCTTGTTGTAAATAAAGGATCCTCTAG
AAGTTGTCTCCTCCTGCACTGACTGACTGATACAATCGATTTCTGGATCCGCAGGCCTAATCAACCTCTG
GATTACAAAATTTGTGAAAGATTGACTGGTATTCTTAACTATGTTGCTCCTTTTACGCTATGTGGATACG
CTGCTTTAATGCCTTTGTATCATGCTATTGCTTCCCGTATGGCTTTCATTTTCTCCTCCTTGTATAAATC
CTGGTTGCTGTCTCTTTATGAGGAGTTGTGGCCCGTTGTCAGGCAACGTGGCGTGGTGTGCACTGTGTTT
GCTGACGCAACCCCCACTGGTTGGGGCATTGCCACCACCTGTCAGCTCCTTTCCGGGACTTTCGCTTTCC
CCCTCCCTATTGCCACGGCGGAACTCATCGCCGCCTGCCTTGCCCGCTGCTGGACAGGGGCTCGGCTGTT
GGGCACTGACAATTCCGTGGTGTTGTCGGGGAAGCTGACGTCCTTTCCATGGCTGCTCGCCTGTGTTGCC
ACCTGGATTCTGCGCGGGACGTCCTTCTGCTACGTCCCTTCGGCCCTCAATCCAGCGGACCTTCCTTCCC
GCGGCCTGCTGCCGGCTCTGCGGCCTCTTCCGCGTCTTCGCCTTCGCCCTCAGACGAGTCGGATCTCCCT
TTGGGCCGCCTCCCCGCCTGTCTAGCTTGACTGACTGAGATACAGCGTACCTTCAGCTCACAGACATGAT
AAGATACATTGATGAGTTTGGACAAACCACAACTAGAATGCAGTGAAAAAAATGCTTTATTTGTGAAATT
TGTGATGCTATTGCTTTATTTGTAACCATTATAAGCTGCAATAAACAAGTTAACAACAACAATTGCATTC
ATTTTATGTTTCAGGTTCAGGGGGAGGTGTGGGAGGTTTTTTAAAGCAAGTAAAACCTCTACAAATGTGG
TATTGGCCCATCTCTATCGGTATCGTAGCATAACCCCTTGGGGCCTCTAAACGGGTCTTGAGGGGTTTTT
TGTGCCCCTCGGGCCGGATTGCTATCTACCGGCATTGGCGCAGAAAAAAATGCCTGATGCGACGCTGCGC
GTCTTATACTCCCACATATGCCAGATTCAGCAACGGATACGGCTTCCCCAACTTGCCCACTTCCATACGT
GTCCTCCTTACCAGAAATTTATCCTTAAGGTCGTCAGCTATCCTGCAGGCGATCTCTCGATTTCGATCAA
GACATTCCTTTAATGGTCTTTTCTGGACACCACTAGGGGTCAGAAGTAGTTCATCAAACTTTCTTCCCTC
CCTAATCTCATTGGTTACCTTGGGCTATCGAAACTTAATTAAGCGATCTGCATCTCAATTAGTCAGCAAC
CATAGTCCCGCCCCTAACTCCGCCCATCCCGCCCCTAACTCCGCCCAGTTCCGCCCATTCTCCGCCCCAT
CGCTGACTAATTTTTTTTATTTATGCAGAGGCCGAGGCCGCCTCGGCCTCTGAGCTATTCCAGAAGTAGT
GAGGAGGCTTTTTTGGAGGCCTAGGCTTTTGCAAAGGAGGTAGCCAACATGATTGAACAAGATGGATTGC
ACGCAGGTTCTCCCGCCGCTTGGGTGGAGAGGCTATTCGGCTATGACTGGGCACAACAGACAATCGGCTG
CTCTGATGCCGCCGTGTTCCGGCTGTCAGCGCAGGGGCGCCCGGTTCTTTTTGTCAAGACCGACCTGTCC
GGTGCCCTGAATGAACTCCAGGACGAGGCAGCGCGGCTATCGTGGCTGGCCACGACGGGCGTTCCTTGCG
CAGCTGTGCTCGACGTTGTCACTGAAGCGGGAAGGGACTGGCTGCTATTGGGCGAAGTGCCGGGGCAGGA
TCTCCTGTCATCTCACCTTGCTCCTGCCGAGAAAGTATCCATCATGGCTGATGCAATGCGGCGGCTGCAT
ACGCTTGATCCGGCTACCTGCCCATTCGACCACCAAGCGAAACATCGCATCGAGCGAGCACGTACTCGGA
TGGAAGCCGGTCTTGTCGATCAGGATGATCTGGACGAAGAGCATCAGGGGCTCGCGCCAGCCGAACTGTT
CGCCAGGCTCAAGGCGCGGATGCCCGACGGCGAGGATCTCGTCGTGACCCACGGCGATGCCTGCTTGCCG
AATATCATGGTGGAAAATGGCCGCTTTTCTGGATTCATCGACTGTGGCCGGCTGGGTGTGGCGGACCGCT
ATCAGGACATAGCGTTGGCTACCCGTGATATTGCTGAAGAGCTTGGCGGCGAATGGGCTGACCGCTTCCT
CGTGCTTTACGGTATCGCCGCTCCCGATTCGCAGCGCATCGCCTTCTATCGCCTTCTTGACGAGTTCTTC
TAGTATGTAAGCCCTGTGCCTTCTAGTTGCCAGCCATCTGTTGTTTGCCCCTCCCCCGTGCCTTCCTTGA
CCCTGGAAGGTGCCACTCCCACTGTCCTTTCCTAATAAAATGAGGAAATTGCATCGCATTGTCTGAGTAG
GTGTCATTCTATTCTGGGGGGTGGGGTGGGGCAGGACAGCAAGGGGGAGGATTGGGAAGACAATAGCAGG
CATGCTGGGGATGCGGTGGGCTCTATGGTTAATTAACCAGTCAAGTCAGCTACTTGGCGAGATCGACTTG
TCTGGGTTTCGACTACGCTCAGAATTGCGTCAGTCAAGTTCGATCTGGTCCTTGCTATTGCACCCGTTCT
CCGATTACGAGTTTCATTTAAATCATGTGAGCAAAAGGCCAGCAAAAGGCCAGGAACCGTAAAAAGGCCG
CGTTGCTGGCGTTTTTCCATAGGCTCCGCCCCCCTGACGAGCATCACAAAAATCGACGCTCAAGTCAGAG
GTGGCGAAACCCGACAGGACTATAAAGATACCAGGCGTTTCCCCCTGGAAGCTCCCTCGTGCGCTCTCCT
GTTCCGACCCTGCCGCTTACCGGATACCTGTCCGCCTTTCTCCCTTCGGGAAGCGTGGCGCTTTCTCATA
GCTCACGCTGTAGGTATCTCAGTTCGGTGTAGGTCGTTCGCTCCAAGCTGGGCTGTGTGCACGAACCCCC
CGTTCAGCCCGACCGCTGCGCCTTATCCGGTAACTATCGTCTTGAGTCCAACCCGGTAAGACACGACTTA
TCGCCACTGGCAGCAGCCACTGGTAACAGGATTAGCAGAGCGAGGTATGTAGGCGGTGCTACAGAGTTCT
TGAAGTGGTGGCCTAACTACGGCTACACTAGAAGAACAGTATTTGGTATCTGCGCTCTGCTGAAGCCAGT
TACCTTCGGAAAAAGAGTTGGTAGCTCTTGATCCGGCAAACAAACCACCGCTGGTAGCGGTGGTTTTTTT
GTTTGCAAGCAGCAGATTACGCGCAGAAAAAAAGGATCTCAAGAAGATCCTTTGATCTTTTCTACGGGGT
CTGACGCTCAGTGGAACGAAAACTCACGTTAAGGGATTTTGGTCATGAGATTATCAAAAAGGATCTTCAC
CTAGATCCTTTTAAATTAAAAATGAAGTTTTAAATCAATCTAAAGTATATATGAGTAAACTTGGTCTGAC
AGTTACCAATGCTTAATCAGTGAGGCACCTATCTCAGCGATCTGTCTATTTCGTTCATCCATAGTTGCAT
TTAAATTTCCGAACTCTCCAAGGCCCTCGTCGGAAAATCTTCAAACCTTTCGTCCGATCCATCTTGCAGG
CTACCTCTCGAACGAACTATCGCAAGTCTCTTGGCCGGCCTTGCGCCTTGGCTATTGCTTGGCAGCGCCT
ATCGCCAGGTATTACTCCAATCCCGAATATCCGAGATCGGGATCACCCGAGAGAAGTTCAACCTACATCC
TCAATCCCGATCTATCCGAGATCCGAGGAATATCGAAATCGGGGCGCGCCTGGTGTACCGAGAACGATCC
TCTCAGTGCGAGTCTCGACGATCCATATCGTTGCTTGGCAGTCAGCCAGTCGGAATCCAGCTTGGGACCC
AGGAAGTCCAATCGTCAGATATTGTACTCAAGCCTGGTCACGGCAGCGTACCGATCTGTTTAAACCTAGA
TATTGATAGTCTGATCGGTCAACGTATAATCGAGTCCTAGCTTTTGCAAACATCTATCAAGAGACAGGAT
CAGCAGGAGGCTTTCGCATGAGTATTCAACATTTCCGTGTCGCCCTTATTCCCTTTTTTGCGGCATTTTG
CCTTCCTGTTTTTGCTCACCCAGAAACGCTGGTGAAAGTAAAAGATGCTGAAGATCAGTTGGGTGCGCGA
GTGGGTTACATCGAACTGGATCTCAACAGCGGTAAGATCCTTGAGAGTTTTCGCCCCGAAGAACGCTTTC
CAATGATGAGCACTTTTAAAGTTCTGCTATGTGGCGCGGTATTATCCCGTATTGACGCCGGGCAAGAGCA
ACTCGGTCGCCGCATACACTATTCTCAGAATGACTTGGTTGAGTATTCACCAGTCACAGAAAAGCATCTT
ACGGATGGCATGACAGTAAGAGAATTATGCAGTGCTGCCATAACCATGAGTGATAACACTGCGGCCAACT
TACTTCTGACAACGATTGGAGGACCGAAGGAGCTAACCGCTTTTTTGCACAACATGGGGGATCATGTAAC
TCGCCTTGATCGTTGGGAACCGGAGCTGAATGAAGCCATACCAAACGACGAGCGTGACACCACGATGCCT
GTAGCAATGGCAACAACCTTGCGTAAACTATTAACTGGCGAACTACTTACTCTAGCTTCCCGGCAACAGT
TGATAGACTGGATGGAGGCGGATAAAGTTGCAGGACCACTTCTGCGCTCGGCCCTTCCGGCTGGCTGGTT
TATTGCTGATAAATCTGGAGCCGGTGAGCGTGGGTCTCGCGGTATCATTGCAGCACTGGGGCCAGATGGT
AAGCCCTCCCGTATCGTAGTTATCTACACGACGGGGAGTCAGGCAACTATGGATGAACGAAATAGACAGA
TCGCTGAGATAGGTGCCTCACTGATTAAGCATTGGTAACCGATTCTAGGTGCATTGGCGCAGAAAAAAAT
GCCTGATGCGACGCTGCGCGTCTTATACTCCCACATATGCCAGATTCAGCAACGGATACGGCTTCCCCAA
CTTGCCCACTTCCATACGTGTCCTCCTTACCAGAAATTTATCCTTAAGATCCCGAATCGTTTAAACTCGA
CTCTGGCTCTATCGAATCTCCGTCGTTTCGAGCTTACGCGAACAGCCGTGGCGCTCATTTGCTCGTCGGG
CATCGAATCTCGTCAGCTATCGTCAGCTTACCTTTTTGGCAGCGATCGCGGCTCCCGACATCTTGGACCA
TTAGCTCCACAGGTATCTTCTTCCCTCTAGTGGTCATAACAGCAGCTTCAGCTACCTCTCAATTCAAAAA
ACCCCTCAAGACCCGTTTAGAGGCCCCAAGGGGTTATGCTATCAATCGTTGCGTTACACACACAAAAAAC
CAACACACATCCATCTTCGATGGATAGCGATTTTATTATCTAACTGCTGATCGAGTGTAGCCAGATCTAG
TAATCAATTACGGGGTCATTAGTTCATAGCCCATATATGGAGTTCCGCGTTACATAACTTACGGTAAATG
GCCCGCCTGGCTGACCGCCCAACGACCCCCGCCCATTGACGTCAATAATGACGTATGTTCCCATAGTAAC
GCCAATAGGGACTTTCCATTGACGTCAATGGGTGGAGTATTTACGGTAAACTGCCCACTTGGCAGTACAT
CAAGTGTATCATATGCCAAGTACGCCCCCTATTGACGTCAATGACGGTAAATGGCCCGCCTGGCATTATG
CCCAGTACATGACCTTATGGGACTTTCCTACTTGGCAGTACATCTACGTATTAGTCATCGCTATTACCAT
GCTGATGCGGTTTTGGCAGTACATCAATGGGCGTGGATAGCGGTTTGACTCACGGGGATTTCCAAGTCTC
CACCCCATTGACGTCAATGGGAGTTTGTTTTGGCACCAAAATCAACGGGACTTTCCAAAATGTCGTAACA
ACTCCGCCCCATTGACGCAAATGGGCGGTAGGCGTGTACGGTGGGAGGTCTATATAAGCAGAGCTGGTTT
AGTGAACCGTCAGATCGCCTGGAGACGCCATCCACGCTGTTTTGACCTCCATAGAAGACACCGGGACCGA
TCCAGCCTCCCCTCGAAGCTTACATGTGGTACCGAGCTCGGATCCTGAGAACTTCAGGGTGAGTCTATGG
GACCCTTGATGTTTTCTTTCCCCTTCTTTTCTATGGTTAAGTTCATGTCATAGGAAGGGGAGAAGTAACA
GGGTACACATATTGACCAAATCAGGGTAATTTTGCATTTGTAATTTTAAAAAATGCTTTCTTCTTTTAAT
ATACTTTTTTGTTTATCTTATTTCTAATACTTTCCCTAATCTCTTTCTTTCAGGGCAATAATGATACAAT
GTATCATGCCTCTTTGCACCATTCTAAAGAATAACAGTGATAATTTCTGGGTTAAGGCAATAGCAATATT
TCTGCATATAAATATTTCTGCATATAAATTGTAACTGATGTAAGAGGTTTCATATTGCTAATAGCAGCTA
CAATCCAGCTACCATTCTGCTTTTATTTTATGGTTGGGATAAGGCTGGATTATTCTGAGTCCAAGCTAGG
CCCTTTTGCTAATCATGTTCATACCTCTTATCTTCCTCCCACAGCTCCTGGGCAACGTGCTGGTCTGTGT
GCTGGCCCATCACTTTGGCAAAGGCGGCCGCC
Features (pLannotate 1.2.2; 21 found; start..end, strand, type, name):
      1..3765    +  CDS            S: SPIKE_SARS2 - Experimental evidence at protein level: Swiss-Prot protein existence level 1. [Spike glycoprotein]: May down-regulate host tetherin (BST2) by lysosomal degradation, thereby counteracting its antiviral activity. From Severe acute respiratory syndrome coronavirus 2 (2019-nCoV) (SARS-CoV-2).
   3839..4427    +  misc_feature   WPRE: woodchuck hepatitis virus posttranscriptional regulatory element
   4480..4601    -  polyA_signal   SV40 poly(A) signal: SV40 polyadenylation signal
   4624..4693    -  CDS            large T antigen (fragment): large T antigen from SV40 (simian virus 40)
   4716..4762    +  terminator     T7 terminator: transcription terminator for bacteriophage T7 RNA polymerase
   4792..4928    +  terminator     rrnG terminator: transcription terminator from the E. coli ribosomal RNA rrnG operon (Albrechtsen et al., 1991)
   4973..5044    +  misc_feature   3' β-globin insulator: insulator downstream of the human β-globin locus (Farrell et al., 2002)
   5089..5285    +  promoter       SV40 promoter: SV40 early promoter
   5299..6090    +  CDS            neo: KKA2_KLEPN - Also known as kan, nptII. Experimental evidence at protein level: Swiss-Prot protein existence level 1. Resistance to kanamycin, neomycin, paromomycin, ribostamycin, butirosin and gentamicin B. From Klebsiella pneumoniae.
   6104..6328    +  polyA_signal   bGH poly(A) signal: bovine growth hormone polyadenylation signal
   6524..7112    -  rep_origin     ori: high-copy-number ColE1/pMB1/pBR322/pUC origin of replication
   7284..7348    -  CDS            bla(M) (fragment): β-lactamase lacking the signal sequence; bla(M); allows cytosolic expression of β-lactamase
   7858..8718    +  CDS            AmpR: β-lactamase; bla; confers resistance to ampicillin, carbenicillin, and related antibiotics
   8731..8867    +  terminator     rrnG terminator: transcription terminator from the E. coli ribosomal RNA rrnG operon (Albrechtsen et al., 1991)
   9019..9090    +  misc_feature   5' β-globin insulator: insulator upstream of the human β-globin locus (Farrell et al., 2002)
   9095..9141    -  terminator     T7 terminator: transcription terminator for bacteriophage T7 RNA polymerase
   9159..9207    -  polyA_signal   poly(A) signal: synthetic polyadenylation signal
   9288..9591    +  enhancer       CMV enhancer: human cytomegalovirus immediate early enhancer
   9664..9681    -  promoter       CMV promoter (fragment): human cytomegalovirus (CMV) immediate early promoter
   9744..9795    +  promoter       CMVd2 promoter: truncated human cytomegalovirus (CMV) immediate early promoter that yields moderately reduced expression relative to the full-length promoter
   9929..10404   +  intron         β-globin intron: internally truncated intron from human β-globin
