[The description below was written by a language model from this plasmid's Addgene catalogue record and pLannotate feature annotations shown in this document.]
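Description:
pTwist-SARS-CoV-2 Spike-deltaC18 T1027I (ATT) is a mammalian expression plasmid of about 10.5 kb, built on the commercial pTwist-CMV-BetaGlobin-WPRE-Neo backbone. It encodes the SARS-CoV-2 spike glycoprotein carrying the single substitution T1027I. The "deltaC18" in the name indicates a spike lacking its last 18 C-terminal residues, a truncation commonly used to improve incorporation of spike into pseudotyped particles. This fits the annotated 3,765-nt open reading frame, which is slightly shorter than full-length spike. The "(ATT)" presumably denotes the isoleucine codon used, though the record does not explain it.

In bacteria the plasmid replicates from a high-copy ColE1/pUC-type origin and is selected with ampicillin through the AmpR β-lactamase gene. The catalogue entry lists the promoter as CAG. The feature table instead shows a CMV enhancer and CMV promoter elements followed by a truncated human β-globin intron upstream of the spike coding sequence, which matches the backbone name. The intron and the downstream WPRE are both intended to raise transcript processing and expression levels, and an SV40 polyadenylation signal lies after the WPRE. A separate cassette, made up of the SV40 early promoter, neo and a bGH poly(A) signal, allows G418 selection in mammalian cells. β-globin insulator fragments and bacterial/T7 terminators flank the transcription units to limit read-through and interference between them.

The stated purpose is supplying spike T1027I in trans for pseudovirus production. The associated work concerns SARS-CoV-2 evolution and escape from mRNA vaccine-induced humoral immunity. The plasmid carries no packaging signal or viral LTRs, so it serves only as the envelope expression component.
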