Addgene plasmid #212365: pTwist-SARS-CoV-2 Spike-deltaC18 T1027I (ATT)
Purpose: Encodes SARS-CoV-2 spike T1027I for pseudovirus production
Depositing lab: Alejandro Balazs. Depositing organization: Massachusetts General Hospital. Publication: Ongoing evolution of SARS-CoV-2 drives escape from mRNA vaccine-induced humoral immunity. Roederer AL, Cao Y, Denis KS, Sheehan ML, Li CJ, Lam EC, Gregory DJ, Poznansky MC, Iafrate AJ, Canaday DH, Gravenstein S, Garcia-Beltran WF, Balazs AB. medRxiv [Preprint]. 2024 Mar 7:2024.03.05.24303815. doi: 10.1101/2024.03.05.24303815. PubMed 38496628.
Backbone
  Vector backbone: pTwist-CMV-BetaGlobin-WPRE-Neo
  Backbone manufacturer: Twist
  Vector type: Mammalian Expression
Growth in bacteria
  Bacterial resistance: Ampicillin, 100 μg/mL
  Growth temperature: 37°C
  Growth strain: DH5alpha
  Copy number: High Copy
Gene/Insert
  Gene/Insert name: SARS-CoV-2 Spike T1027I
  Species: Severe acute respiratory syndrome coronavirus 2
  Mutation: T1027I
  Entrez Gene: S (a.k.a. GU280_gp02, spike glycoprotein)
  Promoter: CAG
  Cloning method: Ligation Independent Cloning
Terms and licenses: Academic/Nonprofit Terms; Industry Terms: Not Available to Industry
Depositor comments: Please visit https://www.medrxiv.org/content/10.1101/2024.03.05.24303815v1 for medRxiv preprint.
How to cite: pTwist-SARS-CoV-2 Spike-deltaC18 T1027I (ATT) was a gift from Alejandro Balazs (Addgene plasmid # 212365 ; http://n2t.net/addgene:212365 ; RRID:Addgene_212365)
